>Addgene plasmid #128303 | pSPB863 | addgene full sequence | sequence record 249109 | Addgene NGS Result
ACGGAAAAAAAAACCCCGCCCCTGACAGGGCGGGGTTTTTTTTCCAATTATTGAAGGCCGCTAACGCGGC
CTTTTTTTGTTTCTGGTCTGCCTTAATCAATGACTAAGAATTCGCGGCCGCTTCTAGAGCGTCTCACTTC
GGATCCGCTGCAGGCTTCCGCACCCATAGCATTTTTATCCATAAGATTAGCGGATCCTACCTTTTACTTC
TTGCCATCGACTACGGATACTGAGCACGACATGCATGCCACTTAAAAAGGAGATCAACAATGAAAGCAAT
TTTCGTACTGAAACATCTTAATCATGCTAAGGAGACTTCAATGGATAATACAGAAGATGTTATTAAAGAA
TTTATGCGTTTTAAAGTTCGTATGGAAGGTTCAGTTAATGGTCATGAATTTGAAATTGAAGGTGAAGGTG
AAGGACGTCCATATGAAGGTACACAAACAGCAAAATTAAAAGTTACAAAAGGTGGTCCATTACCATTTGC
ATGGGATATTTTATCACCACAATTTCAATATGGTTCAAAAGTTTATGTTAAACATCCAGCAGATATTCCA
GATTATAAGAAATTATCATTTCCTGAAGGTTTTAAATGGGAACGTGTTATGAATTTTGAAGATGGTGGTG
TTGTTACAGTTACACAAGATTCATCATTACAAGATGGTTGTTTTATCTATAAAGTTAAATTTATTGGTGT
TAATTTTCCATCAGATGGTCCAGTTATGCAAAAGAAAACAATGGGTTGGGAACCATCAACAGAACGTTTA
TATCCACGTGATGGTGTTTTAAAAGGTGAAATTCATAAAGCATTGAAATTAAAAGATGGTGGTCATTATT
TAGTTGAATTTAAATCAATTTATATGGCAAAAAAACCAGTTCAATTACCAGGTTATTATTATGTTGATTC
AAAATTAGATATTACATCACATAATGAAGATTATACAATTGTTGAACAATATGAACGTACAGAAGGTCGT
CATCATTTGTTTTTAGGTTCCAAGAGATCTCGAGCTCAAGCTTCGAATTCTGCAGTCGACGGTACCGCGG
GCCCGGGATCCATGTCCGAAGGGCGTCGTGGTCTGGGTCGAGGGCTTTCGGCCCTGCTGGGCGAGGTCGA
CGCCGCGCCGGCTCAGGCGCCGGGCGAGCAGCTTGGCGGTTCCCGTGAAGCGCCGATCGAAATCCTGCAG
CGCAATCCCGACCAGCCCCGTCGGACCTTCCGCGAGGAAGACCTCGAGGATCTGTCAAACTCGATCCGTG
AGAAGGGCGTTCTGCAGCCGATCCTGGTGCGGCCGTCGCCGGATACGGCTGGCGAGTACCAGATCGTCGC
CGGCGAGCGCCGTTGGCGCGCAGCCCAGCGGGCGGGCCTCAAGACTGTGCCGATCATGGTGCGCGAGCTC
GACGACCTGGCGGTGCTGGAGATCGGCATCATCGAGAACGTCCAGCGGGCTGATCTGAACGTCCTGGAAG
AAGCGCTCTCCTACAAGGTGCTGATGGAGAAGTTCGAGCGCACCCAGGAGAACATCGCCCAGACCATCGG
CAAGAGCCGCAGCCACGTGGCCAACACGATGCGCTTGCTGGCCCTACCGGACGAGGTTCAGTCGCACCTG
GTCAGTGGTGAGCTGACGGCCGGCCACGCCCGCGCCATCGCTGCAGCGGCTGACCCGGTGGCCCTCGCCA
AGCAAATCATCGAGGGCGGCTTGTCGGTGCGCGAGACAGAGGCCCTGGCCCGTAAGGCGCCCAACCTGTC
TGCGGGCAAGAGCAAGGGGGGCCGCCCCCCACGCGTGAAGGACACCGACACCCAGGCGCTGGAGTCTGAC
CTGTCCTCGGTTCTGGGTCTGGATGTCTCGATCGACCATCGCGGGTCTACCGGCACGCTGACCATCACCT
ACGCCACCCTCGAGCAGCTCGACGACCTCTGCAACCGACTGACGCGCGGGATCTAATAATGGCCTCGGTA
CCAAAGACGAACAATAAGACGCTGAAAAGCGTCTTTTTTCGTTTTGGTCCGCTGCGTTTGAGACGTACTA
GTAGCGGCCGCTGCAGTTAATCACTGATTAACTCGGTACCAAATTCCAGAAAAGAGGCCTCCCGAAAGGG
GGGCCTTTTTTCGTTTTGGTCCTTTTGTTATCAATAAAAAAGGGGAGCGGTTTCCCGCTCCCCTTATTGT
TCGTCTACAGATTATCAAAAAGGATCTTCACCTAGATCCTTTTAAATTAAAAATGAAGTTTTAAATCAAT
CTAAAGTATATATGAGTAAACTTGGTCTGACAGTTACCAATGCTTAATCAGTGAGGCACCTATCTCAGCG
ATCTGTCTATTTCGTTCATCCATAGTTGCCTGACTCCCCGTCGTGTAGATAACTACGATACGGGAGGGCT
TACCATCTGGCCCCAGTGCTGCAATGATACCGCGGGACCCACGCTCACCGGCTCCAGATTTATCAGCAAT
AAACCAGCCAGCCGGAAGGGCCGAGCGCAGAAGTGGTCCTGCAACTTTATCCGCCTCCATCCAGTCTATT
AATTGTTGCCGGGAAGCTAGAGTAAGTAGTTCGCCAGTTAATAGTTTGCGCAACGTTGTTGCCATTGCTA
CAGGCATCGTGGTGTCACGCTCGTCGTTTGGTATGGCTTCATTCAGCTCCGGTTCCCAACGATCAAGGCG
AGTTACATGATCCCCCATGTTGTGCAAAAAAGCGGTTAGCTCCTTCGGTCCTCCGATCGTTGTCAGAAGT
AAGTTGGCCGCAGTGTTATCACTCATGGTTATGGCAGCACTGCATAATTCTCTTACTGTCATGCCATCCG
TAAGATGCTTTTCTGTGACTGGTGAGTACTCAACCAAGTCATTCTGAGAATAGTGTATGCGGCGACCGAG
TTGCTCTTGCCCGGCGTCAATACGGGATAATACCGCGCCACATAGCAGAACTTTAAAAGTGCTCATCATT
GGAAAACGTTCTTCGGGGCGAAAACTCTCAAGGATCTTACCGCTGTTGAGATCCAGTTCGATGTAACCCA
CTCGTGCACCCAACTGATCTTCAGCATCTTTTACTTTCACCAGCGTTTCTGGGTGAGCAAAAACAGGAAG
GCAAAATGCCGCAAAAAAGGGAATAAGGGCGACACGGAAATGTTGAATACTCATACTCTTCCTTTTTCAA
TATTATTGAAGCATTTATCAGGGTTATTGTCTCATGAGCGGATACATATTTGAATGTATTTAGAAAAATA
AACAAATAGGGGTTCCGCGCACATTTCCCCGAAAAGTGCCACCTGGAGTCCTGTTGAGTAATAGTCAAAA
GCCTCCGGTCGGAGGCTTTTGACTTTCTGCTTACCCAATAGCGGAGTGTATACTGGCTTACTATGTTGGC
ACTGATGAGGGTGTCAGTGAAGTGCTTCATGTGGCAGGAGAAAAAAGGCTGCACCGGTGCGTCAGCAGAA
TATGTGATACAGGATATATTCCGCTTCCTCGCTCACTGACTCGCTACGCTCGGTCGTTCGACTGCGGCGA
GCGGAAATGGCTTACGAACGGGGCGGAGATTTCCTGGAAGATGCCAGGAAGATACTTAACAGGGAAGTGA
GAGGGCCGCGGCAAAGCCGTTTTTCCATAGGCTCCGCCCCCCTGACAAGCATCACGAAATCTGACGCTCA
AATCAGTGGTGGCGAAACCCGACAGGACTATAAAGATACCAGGCGTTTCCCCCTGGCGGCTCCCTCGTGC
GCTCTCCTGTTCCTGCCTTTCGGTTTACCGGTGTCATTCCGCTGTTATGGCCGCGTTTGTCTCATTCCAC
GCCTGACACTCAGTTCCGGGTAGGCAGTTCGCTCCAAGCTGGACTGTATGCACGAACCCCCCGTTCAGTC
CGACCGCTGCGCCTTATCCGGTAACTATCGTCTTGAGTCCAACCCGGAAAGACATGCAAAAGCACCACTG
GCAGCAGCCACTGGTAATTGATTTAGAGGAGTTAGTCTTGAAGTCATGCGCCGGTTAAGGCTAAACTGAA
AGGACAAGTTTTGGTGACTGCGCTCCTCCAAGCCAGTTACCTCGGTTCAAAGAGTTGGTAGCTCAGAGAA
CCTTCGAAAAACCGCCCTGCAAGGCGGTTTTTTCGTTTTCAGAGCAAGAGATTACGCGCAGACCAAAACG
ATCTCAAGAAGATCATCTTATTAA
Features (pLannotate 1.2.2; 12 found; start..end, strand, type, name):
    108..129     +  misc_feature   BioBrick prefix: BioBrick prefix for parts that do not start with "ATG"
    164..202     +  promoter       araBAD promoter (fragment): araBAD; promoter of the L-arabinose operon of E. coli; the araC regulatory gene is transcribed in the opposite direction (Guzman et al., 1995)
    321..995     +  CDS            DsRed.T3: DsRed.T3 is a basic (constitutively fluorescent) red fluorescent protein published in 2002, derived from Discosoma sp.. It is reported to be a somewhat slowly-maturing tetramer.
   1005..1061    +  misc_feature   MCS: multiple cloning site
   1053..1943    +  CDS            parB: PARB_CAUVC - Experimental evidence at protein level: Swiss-Prot protein existence level 1. Involved in chromosome partition. Localize to both poles of the predivisional cell following completion of DNA replication. Binds to the DNA origin of replication. From Caulobacter vibrioides (strain ATCC 19089 / CB15) (Caulobacter crescentus).
   2026..2046    +  misc_feature   BioBrick suffix: universal suffix for all parts
   2274..3134    -  CDS            AmpR: β-lactamase; bla; confers resistance to ampicillin, carbenicillin, and related antibiotics
   3135..3239    -  promoter       AmpR promoter: bla
   3283..3314    -  terminator     tonB terminator: bidirectional E. coli tonB-P14 transcription terminator
   3328..3350    +  misc_feature   bom (fragment): basis of mobility region from pBR322
   3449..3504    -  rep_origin     RSF ori (fragment): Plasmids containing the RSF 1030 origin of replication can be propagated in E. coli cells that contain additional plasmids with compatible origins.
   3592..4137    -  rep_origin     p15A ori: Plasmids containing the medium-copy-number p15A origin of replication can be propagated in E. coli cells that contain a second plasmid with the ColE1 origin.
