[The description below was written by a language model from this plasmid's Addgene catalogue record and pLannotate feature annotations shown in this document.]
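Description:
pSPB863 is a 4,154-nt bacterial expression plasmid that serves as the regulatory plasmid in a synthetic system for asymmetric plasmid partitioning, and hence asymmetric cell division, in E. coli. It replicates from the medium-copy p15A origin, which is compatible with ColE1-type plasmids and so allows it to be maintained alongside other components of a multi-plasmid system. Selection is by ampicillin through a β-lactamase gene driven by its own bla promoter. A tonB bidirectional terminator lies between the resistance cassette and the origin region. The short bom and RSF ori matches in the annotation are only fragments and probably reflect sequence similarity near the origin rather than separate functional elements.

The payload, flanked by BioBrick prefix and suffix sequences and assembled by Golden Gate cloning, is listed as "Para - lp-DsRed-parB". An arabinose-responsive araBAD promoter (only a fragment of it is detected by the annotation) sits upstream of a DsRed.T3 red fluorescent protein coding sequence. This is followed by a short linker region annotated as a multiple cloning site, which overlaps the start of parB, the chromosome-partitioning DNA-binding protein from Caulobacter vibrioides. The arrangement is consistent with an arabinose-inducible DsRed-ParB fusion. No araC gene is annotated, so the regulator would presumably have to come from the host or another plasmid. The record does not define the "lp" element. ParB proteins bind specific DNA sites and form visible foci, so a fluorescent fusion would plausibly both act on and mark a target plasmid carrying cognate binding sites, but the record does not describe the mechanism or the partner plasmids.
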