Addgene plasmid #128303: pSPB863
Purpose: asymmetric plasmid partitioning E. coli - regulatory plasmid
Depositing lab: Matthew Bennett. Depositing organization: Rice University. Publication: A synthetic system for asymmetric cell division in Escherichia coli. Molinari S, Shis DL, Bhakta SP, Chappell J, Igoshin OA, Bennett MR. Nat Chem Biol. 2019 Sep;15(9):917-924. doi: 10.1038/s41589-019-0339-x. Epub 2019 Aug 12. PubMed 31406375.
Backbone
  Vector backbone: p15A
  Vector type: Bacterial Expression
Growth in bacteria
  Bacterial resistance: Ampicillin, 100 μg/mL
  Growth temperature: 37°C
  Growth strain: DH5alpha
  Copy number: Unknown
Gene/Insert
  Gene/Insert name: Para - lp-DsRed-parB
  Cloning method: Unknown
Terms and licenses: Academic/Nonprofit Terms; Industry Terms: Not Available to Industry
Depositor comments: Cloning method: Golden Gate.
How to cite: pSPB863 was a gift from Matthew Bennett (Addgene plasmid # 128303 ; http://n2t.net/addgene:128303 ; RRID:Addgene_128303)
